>Addgene plasmid #128683 | pLVX-Flag-Polß(K206A/K244A)-IRES-puro | addgene full sequence | sequence record 320813 | Addgene NGS Result
GTGGCGCCCGAACAGGGACTTGAAAGCGAAAGGGAAACCAGAGGAGCTCTCTCGACGCAGGACTCGGCTT
GCTGAAGCGCGCACGGCAAGAGGCGAGGGGCGGCGACTGGTGAGTACGCCAAAAATTTTGACTAGCGGAG
GCTAGAAGGAGAGAGATGGGTGCGAGAGCGTCAGTATTAAGCGGGGGAGAATTAGATCGCGATGGGAAAA
AATTCGGTTAAGGCCAGGGGGAAAGAAAAAATATAAATTAAAACATATAGTATGGGCAAGCAGGGAGCTA
GAACGATTCGCAGTTAATCCTGGCCTGTTAGAAACATCAGAAGGCTGTAGACAAATACTGGGACAGCTAC
AACCATCCCTTCAGACAGGATCAGAAGAACTTAGATCATTATATAATACAGTAGCAACCCTCTATTGTGT
GCATCAAAGGATAGAGATAAAAGACACCAAGGAAGCTTTAGACAAGATAGAGGAAGAGCAAAACAAAAGT
AAGACCACCGCACAGCAAGCGGCCGGCCGCTGATCTTCAGACCTGGAGGAGGAGATATGAGGGACAATTG
GAGAAGTGAATTATATAAATATAAAGTAGTAAAAATTGAACCATTAGGAGTAGCACCCACCAAGGCAAAG
AGAAGAGTGGTGCAGAGAGAAAAAAGAGCAGTGGGAATAGGAGCTTTGTTCCTTGGGTTCTTGGGAGCAG
CAGGAAGCACTATGGGCGCAGCGTCAATGACGCTGACGGTACAGGCCAGACAATTATTGTCTGGTATAGT
GCAGCAGCAGAACAATTTGCTGAGGGCTATTGAGGCGCAACAGCATCTGTTGCAACTCACAGTCTGGGGC
ATCAAGCAGCTCCAGGCAAGAATCCTGGCTGTGGAAAGATACCTAAAGGATCAACAGCTCCTGGGGATTT
GGGGTTGCTCTGGAAAACTCATTTGCACCACTGCTGTGCCTTGGAATGCTAGTTGGAGTAATAAATCTCT
GGAACAGATTTGGAATCACACGACCTGGATGGAGTGGGACAGAGAAATTAACAATTACACAAGCTTAATA
CACTCCTTAATTGAAGAATCGCAAAACCAGCAAGAAAAGAATGAACAAGAATTATTGGAATTAGATAAAT
GGGCAAGTTTGTGGAATTGGTTTAACATAACAAATTGGCTGTGGTATATAAAATTATTCATAATGATAGT
AGGAGGCTTGGTAGGTTTAAGAATAGTTTTTGCTGTACTTTCTATAGTGAATAGAGTTAGGCAGGGATAT
TCACCATTATCGTTTCAGACCCACCTCCCAACCCCGAGGGGACCCGACAGGCCCGAAGGAATAGAAGAAG
AAGGTGGAGAGAGAGACAGAGACAGATCCATTCGATTAGTGAACGGATCTCGACGGTATCGCCTTTAAAA
GAAAAGGGGGGATTGGGGGGTACAGTGCAGGGGAAAGAATAGTAGACATAATAGCAACAGACATACAAAC
TAAAGAATTACAAAAACAAATTACAAAAATTCAAAATTTTCGGGTTTATTACAGGGACAGCAGAGATCCA
GTTTATCGATAAGCTTGGGAGTTCCGCGTTACATAACTTACGGTAAATGGCCCGCCTGGCTGACCGCCCA
ACGACCCCCGCCCATTGACGTCAATAATGACGTATGTTCCCATAGTAACGCCAATAGGGACTTTCCATTG
ACGTCAATGGGTGGAGTATTTACGGTAAACTGCCCACTTGGCAGTACATCAAGTGTATCATATGCCAAGT
ACGCCCCCTATTGACGTCAATGACGGTAAATGGCCCGCCTGGCATTATGCCCAGTACATGACCTTATGGG
ACTTTCCTACTTGGCAGTACATCTACGTATTAGTCATCGCTATTACCATGGTGATGCGGTTTTGGCAGTA
CATCAATGGGCGTGGATAGCGGTTTGACTCACGGGGATTTCCAAGTCTCCACCCCATTGACGTCAATGGG
AGTTTGTTTTGGCACCAAAATCAACGGGACTTTCCAAAATGTCGTAACAACTCCGCCCCATTGACGCAAA
TGGGCGGTAGGCGTGTACGGTGGGAGGTCTATATAAGCAGAGCTCGTTTAGTGAACCGTCAGATCGCCTG
GAGACGCCATCCACGCTGTTTTGACCTCCATAGAAGACACCGACTCTACTAGAGGATCTATTTCCGGTGA
ATTCCTCGAGACTAGATCAACAAGTTTGTACAAAAAAGCAGGCTCCGCGGCCGCCCCCTTCACCATGGAC
TACAAAGACGATGACGATAAAGGCATGAGCAAACGGAAGGCGCCGCAGGAGACTCTCAACGGGGGAATCA
CCGACATGCTCACAGAACTCGCAAACTTTGAGAAGAACGTGAGCCAAGCTATCCACAAGTACAATGCTTA
CAGAAAAGCAGCATCTGTTATAGCAAAATACCCACACAAAATAAAGAGTGGAGCTGAAGCTAAGAAATTG
CCTGGAGTAGGAACAAAAATTGCTGAAAAGATTGATGAGTTTTTAGCAACTGGAAAATTACGTAAACTGG
AAAAGATTCGGCAGGATGATACGAGTTCATCCATCAATTTCCTGACTCGAGTTAGTGGCATTGGTCCATC
TGCTGCAAGGAAGTTTGTAGATGAAGGAATTAAAACACTAGAAGATCTCAGAAAAAATGAAGATAAATTG
AACCATCATCAGCGAATTGGGCTGAAATATTTTGGGGACTTTGAAAAAAGAATTCCTCGTGAAGAGATGT
TACAAATGCAAGATATTGTACTAAATGAAGTTAAAAAAGTGGATTCTGAATACATTGCTACAGTCTGTGG
CAGTTTCAGAAGAGGTGCAGAGTCCAGTGGTGACATGGATGTTCTCCTGACCCATCCCAGCTTCACTTCA
GAATCAACCGCACAGCCAAAACTGTTACATCAGGTTGTGGAGCAGTTACAAAAGGTTCATTTTATCACAG
ATACCCTGTCAAAGGGTGAGACAAAGTTCATGGGTGTTTGCCAGCTTCCCAGTGCAAATGATGAAAAAGA
ATATCCACACAGAAGAATTGATATCAGGTTGATACCCAAAGATCAGTATTACTGTGGTGTTCTCTATTTC
ACTGGGAGTGATATTTTCAATAAGAATATGAGGGCTCATGCCCTAGAAAAGGGTTTCACAATCAATGAGT
ACACCATCCGTCCCTTGGGAGTCACTGGAGTTGCAGGAGAACCCCTGCCAGTGGATAGTGAAAAAGACAT
CTTTGATTACATCCAGTGGAAATACCGGGAACCCAAGGACCGGAGCGAATGAAAGGGTGGGCGCGCCGAC
CCAGCTTTCTTGTACAAAGTGGTTGATCTAGTTCTAGAGCGGCCGCGGATCCCGCCCCTCTCCCTCCCCC
CCCCCTAACGTTACTGGCCGAAGCCGCTTGGAATAAGGCCGGTGTGCGTTTGTCTATATGTTATTTTCCA
CCATATTGCCGTCTTTTGGCAATGTGAGGGCCCGGAAACCTGGCCCTGTCTTCTTGACGAGCATTCCTAG
GGGTCTTTCCCCTCTCGCCAAAGGAATGCAAGGTCTGTTGAATGTCGTGAAGGAAGCAGTTCCTCTGGAA
GCTTCTTGAAGACAAACAACGTCTGTAGCGACCCTTTGCAGGCAGCGGAACCCCCCACCTGGCGACAGGT
GCCTCTGCGGCCAAAAGCCACGTGTATAAGATACACCTGCAAAGGCGGCACAACCCCAGTGCCACGTTGT
GAGTTGGATAGTTGTGGAAAGAGTCAAATGGCTCTCCTCAAGCGTATTCAACAAGGGGCTGAAGGATGCC
CAGAAGGTACCCCATTGTATGGGATCTGATCTGGGGCCTCGGTGCACATGCTTTACATGTGTTTAGTCGA
GGTTAAAAAAACGTCTAGGCCCCCCGAACCACGGGGACGTGGTTTTCCTTTGAAAAACACGATGATAAGC
TTGCCACAACCCACAAGGAGACGACCTTCCATGACCGAGTACAAGCCCACGGTGCGCCTCGCCACCCGCG
ACGACGTCCCCCGGGCCGTACGCACCCTCGCCGCCGCGTTCGCCGACTACCCCGCCACGCGCCACACCGT
CGACCCGGACCGCCACATCGAGCGGGTCACCGAGCTGCAAGAACTCTTCCTCACGCGCGTCGGGCTCGAC
ATCGGCAAGGTGTGGGTCGCGGACGACGGCGCCGCGGTGGCGGTCTGGACCACGCCGGAGAGCGTCGAAG
CGGGGGCGGTGTTCGCCGAGATCGGCCCGCGCATGGCCGAGTTGAGCGGTTCCCGGCTGGCCGCGCAGCA
ACAGATGGAAGGCCTCCTGGCGCCGCACCGGCCCAAGGAGCCCGCGTGGTTCCTGGCCACCGTCGGCGTC
TCGCCCGACCACCAGGGCAAGGGTCTGGGCAGCGCCGTCGTGCTCCCCGGAGTGGAGGCGGCCGAGCGCG
CCGGGGTGCCCGCCTTCCTGGAGACCTCCGCGCCCCGCAACCTCCCCTTCTACGAGCGGCTCGGCTTCAC
CGTCACCGCCGACGTCGAGGTGCCCGAAGGACCGCGCACCTGGTGCATGACCCGCAAGCCCGGTGCCTAG
ACGCGTCTGGAACAATCAACCTCTGGATTACAAAATTTGTGAAAGATTGACTGGTATTCTTAACTATGTT
GCTCCTTTTACGCTATGTGGATACGCTGCTTTAATGCCTTTGTATCATGCTATTGCTTCCCGTATGGCTT
TCATTTTCTCCTCCTTGTATAAATCCTGGTTGCTGTCTCTTTATGAGGAGTTGTGGCCCGTTGTCAGGCA
ACGTGGCGTGGTGTGCACTGTGTTTGCTGACGCAACCCCCACTGGTTGGGGCATTGCCACCACCTGTCAG
CTCCTTTCCGGGACTTTCGCTTTCCCCCTCCCTATTGCCACGGCGGAACTCATCGCCGCCTGCCTTGCCC
GCTGCTGGACAGGGGCTCGGCTGTTGGGCACTGACAATTCCGTGGTGTTGTCGGGGAAGCTGACGTCCTT
TCCATGGCTGCTCGCCTGTGTTGCCACCTGGATTCTGCGCGGGACGTCCTTCTGCTACGTCCCTTCGGCC
CTCAATCCAGCGGACCTTCCTTCCCGCGGCCTGCTGCCGGCTCTGCGGCCTCTTCCGCGTCTTCGCCTTC
GCCCTCAGACGAGTCGGATCTCCCTTTGGGCCGCCTCCCCGCCTGGAATTAATTCTGCAGTCGAGACCTA
GAAAAACATGGAGCAATCACAAGTAGCAATACAGCAGCTACCAATGCTGATTGTGCCTGGCTAGAAGCAC
AAGAGGAGGAGGAGGTGGGTTTTCCAGTCACACCTCAGGTACCTTTAAGACCAATGACTTACAAGGCAGC
TGTAGATCTTAGCCACTTTTTAAAAGAAAAGAGGGGACTGGAAGGGCTAATTCACTCCCAACGAAGACAA
GATATCCTTGATCTGTGGATCTACCACACACAAGGCTACTTCCCTGATTAGCAGAACTACACACCAGGGC
CAGGGGTCAGATATCCACTGACCTTTGGATGGTGCTACAAGCTAGTACCAGTTGAGCCAGATAAGGTAGA
AGAGGCCAATAAAGGAGAGAACACCAGCTTGTTACACCCTGTGAGCCTGCATGGGATGGATGACCCGGAG
AGAGAAGTGTTAGAGTGGAGGTTTGACAGCCGCCTAGCATTTCATCACGTGGCCCGAGAGCTGCATCCGG
AGTACTTCAAGAACTGCTGATATCGAGCTTGCTACAAGGGACTTTCCGCTGGGGACTTTCCAGGGAGGCG
TGGCCTGGGCGGGACTGGGGAGTGGCGAGCCCTCAGATCCTGCATATAAGCAGCTGCTTTTTGCCTGTAC
TGGGTCTCTCTGGTTAGACCAGATCTGAGCCTGGGAGCTCTCTGGCTAACTAGGGAACCCACTGCTTAAG
CCTCAATAAAGCTTGCCTTGAGTGCTTCAAGTAGTGTGTGCCCGTCTGTTGTGTGACTCTGGTAACTAGA
GATCCCTCAGACCCTTTTAGTCAGTGTGGAAAATCTCTAGCAGTAGTAGTTCATGTCATCTTATTATTCA
GTATTTATAACTTGCAAAGAAATGAATATCAGAGAGTGAGAGGCCTTGACATTGCTAGCGTTTACCGTCG
ACCTCTAGCTAGAGCTTGGCGTAATCATGGTCATAGCTGTTTCCTGTGTGAAATTGTTATCCGCTCACAA
TTCCACACAACATACGAGCCGGAAGCATAAAGTGTAAAGCCTGGGGTGCCTAATGAGTGAGCTAACTCAC
ATTAATTGCGTTGCGCTCACTGCCCGCTTTCCAGTCGGGAAACCTGTCGTGCCAGCTGCATTAATGAATC
GGCCAACGCGCGGGGAGAGGCGGTTTGCGTATTGGGCGCTCTTCCGCTTCCTCGCTCACTGACTCGCTGC
GCTCGGTCGTTCGGCTGCGGCGAGCGGTATCAGCTCACTCAAAGGCGGTAATACGGTTATCCACAGAATC
AGGGGATAACGCAGGAAAGAACATGTGAGCAAAAGGCCAGCAAAAGGCCAGGAACCGTAAAAAGGCCGCG
TTGCTGGCGTTTTTCCATAGGCTCCGCCCCCCTGACGAGCATCACAAAAATCGACGCTCAAGTCAGAGGT
GGCGAAACCCGACAGGACTATAAAGATACCAGGCGTTTCCCCCTGGAAGCTCCCTCGTGCGCTCTCCTGT
TCCGACCCTGCCGCTTACCGGATACCTGTCCGCCTTTCTCCCTTCGGGAAGCGTGGCGCTTTCTCATAGC
TCACGCTGTAGGTATCTCAGTTCGGTGTAGGTCGTTCGCTCCAAGCTGGGCTGTGTGCACGAACCCCCCG
TTCAGCCCGACCGCTGCGCCTTATCCGGTAACTATCGTCTTGAGTCCAACCCGGTAAGACACGACTTATC
GCCACTGGCAGCAGCCACTGGTAACAGGATTAGCAGAGCGAGGTATGTAGGCGGTGCTACAGAGTTCTTG
AAGTGGTGGCCTAACTACGGCTACACTAGAAGAACAGTATTTGGTATCTGCGCTCTGCTGAAGCCAGTTA
CCTTCGGAAAAAGAGTTGGTAGCTCTTGATCCGGCAAACAAACCACCGCTGGTAGCGGTGGTTTTTTTGT
TTGCAAGCAGCAGATTACGCGCAGAAAAAAAGGATCTCAAGAAGATCCTTTGATCTTTTCTACGGGGTCT
GACGCTCAGTGGAACGAAAACTCACGTTAAGGGATTTTGGTCATGAGATTATCAAAAAGGATCTTCACCT
AGATCCTTTTAAATTAAAAATGAAGTTTTAAATCAATCTAAAGTATATATGAGTAAACTTGGTCTGACAG
TTACCAATGCTTAATCAGTGAGGCACCTATCTCAGCGATCTGTCTATTTCGTTCATCCATAGTTGCCTGA
CTCCCCGTCGTGTAGATAACTACGATACGGGAGGGCTTACCATCTGGCCCCAGTGCTGCAATGATACCGC
GAGACCCACGCTCACCGGCTCCAGATTTATCAGCAATAAACCAGCCAGCCGGAAGGGCCGAGCGCAGAAG
TGGTCCTGCAACTTTATCCGCCTCCATCCAGTCTATTAATTGTTGCCGGGAAGCTAGAGTAAGTAGTTCG
CCAGTTAATAGTTTGCGCAACGTTGTTGCCATTGCTACAGGCATCGTGGTGTCACGCTCGTCGTTTGGTA
TGGCTTCATTCAGCTCCGGTTCCCAACGATCAAGGCGAGTTACATGATCCCCCATGTTGTGCAAAAAAGC
GGTTAGCTCCTTCGGTCCTCCGATCGTTGTCAGAAGTAAGTTGGCCGCAGTGTTATCACTCATGGTTATG
GCAGCACTGCATAATTCTCTTACTGTCATGCCATCCGTAAGATGCTTTTCTGTGACTGGTGAGTACTCAA
CCAAGTCATTCTGAGAATAGTGTATGCGGCGACCGAGTTGCTCTTGCCCGGCGTCAATACGGGATAATAC
CGCGCCACATAGCAGAACTTTAAAAGTGCTCATCATTGGAAAACGTTCTTCGGGGCGAAAACTCTCAAGG
ATCTTACCGCTGTTGAGATCCAGTTCGATGTAACCCACTCGTGCACCCAACTGATCTTCAGCATCTTTTA
CTTTCACCAGCGTTTCTGGGTGAGCAAAAACAGGAAGGCAAAATGCCGCAAAAAAGGGAATAAGGGCGAC
ACGGAAATGTTGAATACTCATACTCTTCCTTTTTCAATATTATTGAAGCATTTATCAGGGTTATTGTCTC
ATGAGCGGATACATATTTGAATGTATTTAGAAAAATAAACAAATAGGGGTTCCGCGCACATTTCCCCGAA
AAGTGCCACCTGACGTCGACGGATCGGGAGATCAACTTGTTTATTGCAGCTTATAATGGTTACAAATAAA
GCAATAGCATCACAAATTTCACAAATAAAGCATTTTTTTCACTGCATTCTAGTTGTGGTTTGTCCAAACT
CATCAATGTATCTTATCATGTCTGGATCAACTGGATAACTCAAGCTAACCAAAATCATCCCAAACTTCCC
ACCCCATACCCTATTACCACTGCCAATTACCTGTGGTTTCATTTACTCTAAACCTGTGATTCCTCTGAAT
TATTTTCATTTTAAAGAAATTGTATTTGTTAAATATGTACTACAAACTTAGTAGTTGGAAGGGCTAATTC
ACTCCCAAAGAAGACAAGATATCCTTGATCTGTGGATCTACCACACACAAGGCTACTTCCCTGATTAGCA
GAACTACACACCAGGGCCAGGGGTCAGATATCCACTGACCTTTGGATGGTGCTACAAGCTAGTACCAGTT
GAGCCAGATAAGGTAGAAGAGGCCAATAAAGGAGAGAACACCAGCTTGTTACACCCTGTGAGCCTGCATG
GGATGGATGACCCGGAGAGAGAAGTGTTAGAGTGGAGGTTTGACAGCCGCCTAGCATTTCATCACGTGGC
CCGAGAGCTGCATCCGGAGTACTTCAAGAACTGCTGATATCGAGCTTGCTACAAGGGACTTTCCGCTGGG
GACTTTCCAGGGAGGCGTGGCCTGGGCGGGACTGGGGAGTGGCGAGCCCTCAGATCCTGCATATAAGCAG
CTGCTTTTTGCCTGTACTGGGTCTCTCTGGTTAGACCAGATCTGAGCCTGGGAGCTCTCTGGCTAACTAG
GGAACCCACTGCTTAAGCCTCAATAAAGCTTGCCTTGAGTGCTTCAAGTAGTGTGTGCCCGTCTGTTGTG
TGACTCTGGTAACTAGAGATCCCTCAGACCCTTTTAGTCAGTGTGGAAAATCTCTAGCA
