[The description below was written by a language model from this plasmid's Addgene catalogue record.]
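Description:
pLVX-Flag-Polß(K206A/K244A)-IRES-puro is a lentiviral mammalian expression plasmid built on the pLVX-GWE-IRES-Puro backbone, with a total size of about 9.3 kb (an 8.2 kb backbone carrying an insert of roughly 1 kb). It is propagated in bacteria under ampicillin selection; the record does not state its copy number, and no feature table is provided, so the origin of replication and the individual lentiviral elements (LTRs, packaging signal and so on) are not itemised here.

The payload is the human POLB coding sequence, encoding DNA polymerase beta, with two lysine-to-alanine substitutions (K206A and K244A) and an N-terminal Flag epitope tag for detection or immunoprecipitation. Expression is driven by a CMV promoter. The open reading frame is followed by an IRES and a puromycin resistance gene, so both the tagged polymerase and the selection marker are translated from a single bicistronic transcript. This arrangement links puromycin resistance to expression of the transgene, which helps ensure that drug-selected cells also produce the Flag-Polß mutant. The cloning method and the sequencing primers listed refer to a pENTR entry vector, suggesting the insert was first TOPO-cloned into an entry clone before being moved into the lentiviral backbone, though the record does not describe that transfer step explicitly.

The stated purpose is mammalian expression of the Flag-Polß(K206A/K244A) protein with puromycin selection, either by direct transfection or, given the vector type, by lentiviral transduction to generate stable cell populations. The associated publication concerns regulation of DNA repair through the interaction between XRCC1 and DNA polymerase beta; the record itself does not state the functional consequence of the two lysine substitutions.
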