Addgene plasmid #128683: pLVX-Flag-Polß(K206A/K244A)-IRES-puro
Purpose: mammalian expression of Flag-Polß(K206A/K244A) protein with puromycin selection
Depositing lab: Robert Sobol. Depositing organization: University of Pittsburgh (University, School of Medicine, and Cancer Institute). Publication: HSP90 regulates DNA repair via the interaction between XRCC1 and DNA polymerase beta. Fang Q, Inanc B, Schamus S, Wang XH, Wei L, Brown AR, Svilar D, Sugrue KF, Goellner EM, Zeng X, Yates NA, Lan L, Vens C, Sobol RW. Nat Commun. 2014 Nov 26;5:5513. doi: 10.1038/ncomms6513. PubMed 25423885.
Backbone
  Vector backbone: pLVX-GWE-IRES-Puro
  Backbone size w/o insert (bp): 8247
  Total vector size (bp): 9276
  Vector type: Mammalian Expression, Lentiviral
  Selectable markers: Puromycin
Growth in bacteria
  Bacterial resistance: Ampicillin, 100 μg/mL
  Growth temperature: 37°C
  Growth strain: NEB Stable
  Copy number: Unknown
Gene/Insert
  Gene/Insert name: PolB (alt name: DNA polymerase beta)
  Species: H. sapiens (human)
  Insert size (bp): 1038
  Mutation: K206A/K244A
  GenBank ID: NM_002690 PolB
  Entrez Gene: POLB
  Promoter: CMV
  Tag / fusion protein: Flag (N terminal on insert)
  Cloning method: TOPO Cloning
  Sequencing primers: 5′ M13-Forward for pENTR vector; 3′ M13-reverse for pENTR vector
Terms and licenses: Academic/Nonprofit Terms; Industry Terms: Not Available to Industry
How to cite: pLVX-Flag-Polß(K206A/K244A)-IRES-puro was a gift from Robert Sobol (Addgene plasmid # 128683 ; http://n2t.net/addgene:128683 ; RRID:Addgene_128683)
